>Addgene plasmid #115538 | pCHKU36.2-2.2 | depositor full sequence | sequence record 217876 | pCHKU36.2-2.2 sequence 15357 bps
TATCTAAAAATTGCCTTATGATCCGTCTCTCCGGTTACAGCCTGTGTAACTGATTAATCCTGCCTTTCTA
ATCACCATTCTAATGTTTTAATTAAGGGATTTTGTCTTCATTAACGGCTTTCGCTCATAAAAATGTTATG
ACGTTTTGCCCGCAGGCGGGAAACCATCCACTTCACGAGACTGATCTCCTCTGCCGGAACACCGGGCATC
TCCAACTTATAAGTTGGAGAAATAAGAGAATTTCAGATTGAGAGAATGAAAAAAAAAAAAAAAAAAAAGG
CAGAGGAGAGCATAGAAATGGGGTTCACTTTTTGGTAAAGCTATAGCATGCCTATCACATATAAATAGAG
TGCCAGTAGCGACTTTTTTCACACTCGAAATACTCTTACTACTGCTCTCTTGTTGTTTTTATCACTTCTT
GTTTCTTCTTGGTAAATAGAATATCAAGCTACAAAAAGCATACAATCAACTATCAACTATTAACTATATC
GTAATACACAATGGATACTTTTACTATGAAAAAGGACAAAGGTGGTTACAGGCAGATTAATAAATCGTTG
AATATCTGTGCCTTCGATGAGTACCTTCGGGGCCAAACTGCGCGACTACCGCATATAGAGAGTGTTGAAC
AGCTCACTCCGAGAGTACTTCGCATTCTCGGTCAGAACCCGGGAAAGTTCACGCATCAAGGAACTAATAC
ATACATCGTCGGCACCGGCCAACGCCGACTCATTATCGACACAGGTGGCGGCCAGCCTGAATGGACCGAA
CTAATCGCGTCGACTTTTAAATCAATGAACATAAGCTTATCTCATGTTCTGTTGACCCATTGGCACGGTG
ACCACACTGGTGGTGTCTCAGGTTTATTGCGCCTGTATCCGTATCTCACGGCTTCGATCTACAAGAACGA
GCCGAATCAGGGCCAGCAGAACATCGCTGACGGACAGATATTCTCCGTTGATGGCGCAACAATCCATGCT
ATCCATGCACCCGGACATTCAGAGGACCATATGTGTTTTATCCTAGAAGAGGAGAATGCGATGTTTACCG
GCGATAATATCCTTGGCCATGGTACTAGTGCTGTAGAAGACCTAGGCACCTTCATGGCCAGCCTCGAGAA
GATGGCCGCCCAGAATTGTCAAATCGGTTATTCTGCTCATGGCGCTACAATCGCAAACTTGCCAGCAAAG
ATTGCTGGAGAATTAGAAAGCAAGTGGCGACGAGAGAAGCAAGTTATGAAAGGACTGGCGCGAGTTCGCA
TCCGTGGCGAGAAAAGCGCCACCGTCAGGGACCTCGTAACTGAGATCTACGGCGGTTCGCTAGACAAAGA
CACGAGGACGCTCGCATTGGAACCATTTATTGATGAAGTGTTACGGAAGTTGGCGGATGACTCCAAGGTT
GCTTTTGAAATGAGAGGAGGCAAGAAGAAGTGGTTCTCTGTGGAGGAGGTGGAACAAACAACCACCTGGC
GGTTCACAGCCACGAATAAAAGTTCACCAGCTGTACCTGTTCAAGTTTGAGCGGATCTCTTATGTCTTTA
CGATTTATAGTTTTCATTATCAAGTATGCCTATATTAGTATATAGCATCTTTAGATGACAGTGTTCGAAG
TTTCACGAATAAAAGATAATATTCTACTTTTTGCTCCCACCGCGTTTGCTAGCACGAGTGAACACCATCC
CTCGCCTGTGAGTTGTACCCATTCCTCTAAACTGTAGACATGGTAGCTTCAGCAGTGTTCGTTATGTACG
GCATCCTCCAACAAACAGTCGGTTATAGTTTGTCCTGCTCCTCTGAATCGTCTCCCTCGATATTTCTCAT
TTTCCTTCGCATGCCAGCATTGAAATGATCGAAGTTCAATGATGAAACGGTAATTCTTCTGTCATTTACT
CATCTCATCTCATCAAGTTATATAATTCTATACGGATGTAATTTTTCACTTTTCGTCTTGACGTCCACCC
TATAATTTCAATTATTGAACCCTCACGATCCAGTTCTCCAGTGACACAGCCTTTATCTGGTCAAACCTTT
CTTTCTAATCACCTATGCTGATGCTTAATTAAGGGATTTTTGTCTCCATCAACGGCATGCGCCCAAAAAT
GACGTTTTTTTTAACCCATAGACACGAAACTACCCATTTTCCACCGGCCTGACCTACCACCGGAACAACG
GCCATCTCCAACTTGCAAGTTGGGGAAATTAAGAGCATCGCAGGTTTAATGGAAGAAAAAAAAAAGGTAC
AGCACAGCGCAAATGGAGTTAGTTCCCTTATGTCACACACTCACACACAGTCGGTCAGATCAAGCATACT
GGGTGCGTATAAATAGAGTGGCCATTGCCACCCTGTTTATCTCAAAATCTGTCTTGTTAGTGGTCTTCTC
CCTTTTTCAGGTTACAATTCTCTTGTTTCTACTTAGTATATAAGTATATCAAGCTATATTAAGCATACTA
TCAACTGTCAACTCTATCCTCAAAATACAATACAAAATGGACGAGGTGAGATATCGCGACCAGCTCGCCG
CAGCCGTCAAGAGCCTCATCGATAGCTGTCGAGGAGCTGATTCTTCCGACCAACTGGCGGCAAGCGCTGA
TACTGAAGAAAACAAGGACTATGCTTCTTTAAACAGAGCCAGGTCAAGTATTCTTGCCAGTACTGCAGCA
ATCAAGTCACTAGTTGCTGAACCAAAAAACTTGCTTCAGGATTTCGCTCGTCAGATTGAGATCCTTGCCA
GTCTTCGGTGGCTAGCAGAATTTCAGGTTTTGGCGTGCATCCCGTTTGACGAAAGTTTGCCTGTCGAGGA
CCTGGCAGACTTGGTAGGAGTTCCCGAGAGCCAGCTGGTCCGGGTTATCCGTCTGACGGCCACATGCGGC
TTTTTACGAGAGCCAATATCGGGTTTTGTATCCCACAGCGCTCTCTCGGCACAATTCATAACCAATCAGT
CTTTACTTGACGCCACTGTGTTTATTGCCGACTTGGCCACTCCTACAGCATTGCAGATGCCACAAGCAAC
GCAGCGCTTTGGGAATTCCTCGAGTGCCACAGATAGCGCATACAATTTGGCTTTGAATACGGTGCGACCG
TTTCATGTGGCTGTCCAGGAGCGCTCTCGGCTGCGCCGCCAATGGTCGGCCTACCTTTGCCACGCAGCTG
GGTTGCATCAAGAAGAAGAGATAGTTGACGTTCTATCGAAGCTCAACTGGTCAAACCTTGGAAATGCATG
TATAGTTGAGGTCGGCGCAAAGTCAACTTCAATGGCGGGTTCTCTTTCCAAAATGTTCCCAAGCTTGCGA
TTCGTCGTGCAAATTGACAACACAAGATCTTATTTGTTAGATCAGGACTACGCGTGGCAGAGTGCAGTTC
TAGGAGGCTCGACCCAAGATAGCTCTGGCTCCGGGTCTAGTCCTTCCCCCACAAACCCTTTCGTCACGGT
TTCTTATCGCGCCATGGGTATGCCTCAGTCCGTGACAGATGCTGCCGTATATATAATCCACATTCCTGTG
GCATCATCCGGATTGACAATTAAAGCAGAGCTGGATGATTATTTGGGTGTTCTTCGAGCCAGCGGAGGTA
TCATGCTCATCATGACGGCACGGTTGCTTCCCGAGCCAGGCTCACTCTCCAACTCAGAGGCTGAGAGTAT
GGCGCGCGCACGGGATCTGAGCATGCTACATCTAGCTAACGAGGGTGAGATGGAAATTTCCGATCTCCTG
AGTACTATAAAGACGGTGGGGGACAGCGCTGGGAAACTCGTTGTTACTAATCACCTACGCTCAAACGACG
GCATAATTCTAGCTTTAACCATCAAGTATCAAGCTTACATTATTCATAAGCCTACATTCGATAGTAGATC
ACCAGCATTTACCTCCGACACACTCCCGATCGTTGGCTCCTGGAACTATTTTACCCAGCACAAAAATTTT
TGGAAGGACTGCGTCGCAGAGTCTAAGAACGGCCACTTTAGTTTTTGGATCGGCAAGAACCATATCATTG
GCCTATCTGGCGCGGCTGCTCGCAAGATGTATCTAGACAGCCGCGATCTCGATCCTATTGGAGGGTCTAT
GCTTATTGGGCATGGACCAGACATTATAGATGGTAAATCATCCATTATACCTGCCATCTGGACGACTACC
GTAACCGGCGACCGTCTCTTTGCCCATCGCCGGCTTCTCGATTTGCAAAAATCGGAACAGCTCACGAAGC
GCCTCGCTCGTGTGACCAAGGACTGCCGCGACACATTTAGTTCAATGTCTACAAACTCGTTTGGGGTCAT
AAATCCAACTAAGTCGTGCTATCCCATTGTTGTGAAGCAGTACTCTCGCATTGTGGGCGCCGATGAAATC
TCGAATAACCCAAAGATGCTAGAAAAGCTCCAATATTACATGCATATCCTACAGACCACTTCAAGTGTCC
ATCTCCTTGCTTTTCCTTGGCTGTCATACTTTAGTGTGGCCTATTGGAAACGTCGCTATGGCCGTTGGGG
GTTTTCTAACATTGTGACGCCTATTGTCAACAAGCGAATGATGAAGGGCGCACTTCGCGTTGATGATGCG
CTGCAACTTCTTATTGATAATGGCGACAGCAAAACCTATATTATCGACTTCCTCATTAGCATGTTATTTA
TCGCCGGTGCCAACGCCACTGTTTTAACCGGTGCCATGCTAAATATCATCGCCCACCACCCAGACTGGCA
AGAGAGAATATACCGTGAGATTAAGGCTACCGCTGCATCCCACTCAACGAACAAAGGTGCATCATTGGTA
GACCAACTCGACTCAATGCCATTGTCCGCCTGGGAATCACTTTCTCAGTCTCTTGAACTTTGTTTCAAGG
AAACCATCCGCATGTGGGCTGTTTTCCCAGTAAGTCGCAGAAATATCACCGATCATATTATAAATATCGC
AGGAACACACGAGGTTATCCCACCTGGTGGCTATACTGCATATCATAGCACTGATGTACATTATAACGAA
AACCTCTACCCGGATCCGATGAGATGGGACCCGGAACGCTTTTGCGATGGTCGCGAAGAGTTTAAAAAGG
AGGATTATGGATATATTGGTTGGGGTCAGGGACGTCATCCTTGCATTGGCATGCGTTGGGCTAAACTCCA
GCAAAATATAAATATCGCCTATCCTCTAGCTATGTACAAGTGGAGCGGCTGCGATGAGAATGGACAGCCC
AACCCTAACTTTGCACATAAGCCAACAGTAAACAGAGGCGCCCCCACTCTGCCGATGGGACTTTACTGTA
AATATGTTCCGCGAGGAGATACATAAACAAATCGCTCTTAAATATATACCTAAAGAACATTAAAGCTATA
TTATAAGCAAAGATACGTAAATTTTGCTTATATTATTATACACATATCATATTTCTATATTTTTAAGATT
TGGTTATATAATGTACGTAATGCAAAGGAAATAAATTTTATACATTATTGAACAGCGTCCAAGTAACTAC
ATTATGTGCACTAATAGTTTAGCGTCGTGAAGACTTTATTGTGTCGCGAAAAGTAAAAATTTTAAAAATT
AGAGCACCTTGAACTTGCGAAAAAGGTTCTCATCAACTGTTTAAAAGGAGGATATCAGGTCCTATTTCTG
ACAAACAATATACAAATTTAGTTTCAAAGATGAATCAGTGCGCGAAGGACATAACTCATTCAATTCAATT
CATCATTTTTTTTTTATTCTTTTTTTTGATTTCGGTTTCTTTGAAATTTTTTTGATTCGGTAATCTCCGA
ACAGAAGGAAGAACGAAGGAAGGAGCACAGACTTAGATTGGTATATATACGCATATGTAGTGTTGAAGAA
ACATGAAATTGCCCAGTATTCTTAACCCAACTGCACAGAACAAAAACCTGCAGGAAACGAAGATAAATCA
TGTCGAAAGCTACATATAAGGAACGTGCTGCTACTCATCCTAGTCCTGTTGCTGCCAAGCTATTTAATAT
CATGCACGAAAAGCAAACAAACTTGTGTGCTTCATTGGATGTTCGTACCACCAAGGAATTACTGGAGTTA
GTTGAAGCATTAGGTCCCAAAATTTGTTTACTAAAAACACATGTGGATATCTTGACTGATTTTTCCATGG
AGGGCACAGTTAAGCCGCTAAAGGCATTATCCGCCAAGTACAATTTTTTACTCTTCGAAGACAGAAAATT
TGCTGACATTGGTAATACAGTCAAATTGCAGTACTCTGCGGGTGTATACAGAATAGCAGAATGGGCAGAC
ATTACGAATGCACACGGTGTGGTGGGCCCAGGTATTGTTAGCGGTTTGAAGCAGGCGGCAGAAGAAGTAA
CAAAGGAACCTAGAGGCCTTTTGATGTTAGCAGAATTGTCATGCAAGGGCTCCCTATCTACTGGAGAATA
TACTAAGGGTACTGTTGACATTGCGAAGAGCGACAAAGATTTTGTTATCGGCTTTATTGCTCAAAGAGAC
ATGGGTGGAAGAGATGAAGGTTACGATTGGTTGATTATGACACCCGGTGTGGGTTTAGATGACAAGGGAG
ACGCATTGGGTCAACAGTATAGAACCGTGGATGATGTGGTCTCTACAGGATCTGACATTATTATTGTTGG
AAGAGGACTATTTGCAAAGGGAAGGGATGCTAAGGTAGAGGGTGAACGTTACAGAAAAGCAGGCTGGGAA
GCATATTTGAGAAGATGCGGCCAGCAAAACTAAAAAACTGTATTATAAGTAAATGCATGTATACTAAACT
CACAAATTAGAGCTTCAATTTAATTATATCAGTTATTACCCTATGCGGTGTGAAATACCGCACAGATGCG
TAAGGAGAAAATACCGCATCAGGATAGGAAAAAACCGAGCTTCCTTTCATCCGGCGCGGCTGTGTTCTAC
ATATCACTGAAGCTCCGGGTATTTTAAGTTATACAAGGGAAAGATGCCGGCTAGACTAGCAAGTTTTAGG
CTGCTTAACATTATGGATAGGCGGATAAAGGGCCCAAACAGGATTGTAAAGCTTAGACGCTTCTGGTTGG
ACAATGGTACGTTTGTGTATTAAGTAAGGCTTGGCTGGGGATAGCAACATTGGGCAGAGTATAGAAGACC
ACAAAAAAAAGGTATATAAGGGCAGAGAAGTCTTTGTAATGTGTGTAACTTCTCTTCCATGTGTAATCAG
TATTTCTACTTACTTCTTAAATATACAGAAGTAAGACAGATAACCAACAGCCTTTCCCAGATATACATAT
ATATCTTTATTTCAGCTTAAACAATAATTATATTTGTTTAACTCAAAAATAAAAAAAAAAAACCAAACTC
ACGCAACTAATTATTCCATAATAAAATAACAACATGAATACCACCAACATTGCCCGTGGGGCAAATGGAC
ACGTCAAAATAAGCTCGAAATGGGACGAGATTACAGCTGTCGACCGAGAAACGTCAGAAAAGCTACGATT
GGGGCTTCTACCCTCGTCGAAGAACATAGACATCAATATTCTAAACTCTCCTGGTATTGTATATCCTAGT
GTATGCTCTTCTTCCGCTGTATGTCAAGTAAAGACTGTCACTACACCCTCTGCAGAAGACATAGCGGTTT
CAGAAGCAATAGATGCAATTGAAGATCTTACAAGCGACTTTGAAGCTGTCACAGATGAGAGCAATACCGA
GGAAGTTCCAAGTGAGCTGACTCCAAAGGTCACCAAACGGAAAAATACACGAGTTTCCAAGCTAAAATAT
GCCGCGGAACCTTCTCAAAAGACCCAATGGCCCCGAACCTGGTTAGGTAACGACAGCCTGTGCAACGACA
AGTCTAGTCCCAAGACCATCGAATACGGCTGCAAGAATAGTCCCGCATCATCTCTGTGGACAGATAGCGA
ATCTTGGGATACTCCAAGCTTCCTCAGATATGATGCAGAAAGGCCCTCACGGTATCGATTTGTGCGGCCG
CGCGAAACAGTTCGCCAGCGAGTTACTTCACTGAAGCATAAAGTTGTTGAAATTGCGAGAACTGATCTTG
GCTGGGTGAAAGAGGCCATGGGCAACATTCGTACCAAAGCTAGCCCGGAAAATCCCAACCATAGAGTTGG
AAGTGCCGAAAACTCACGCGAGAGTTCAAGAGACGACTCTACTTATTTGAGTCTGAGGGGCGGAGCGGGC
GATATTTCAAGCTTGAACGGAGCGGGAAATGACATTTTTGGGATTGGCGGGGGGACTGGTGATTGTTGTG
CTCAACTTTCTGCAGAGTTGGGATCCTCTGTGGGTTTTGAATTGAGCAGCATCTATGCCAACTCGCAGAG
TTCGTATTGGGCAAAACAACAATCGGAGCTCACTCCAAGCTGTATTATTGTGCCTTCGACGGCGTCTGAA
GTCGCGGTTGCCATCTCCATCATTTCAACAATCGAGTCGTGCAACTTCGCAGTCAAAGGTGCAGGGCACG
GAACAGTTGTGGGAGCTACAAATATCAATGGAGGTGTCAAGTTTGATATGAGCCGCCTGAACGAAATTGA
GACCAACTCGGAAGGAACTGTCACCAGGATCGGGGCCGGAAGCCAATGGGGAGAGGTCTATGAGTATCTT
GACAACAGAGGCCTTTCCGTTGCTGGAGGTCGAAACGGCGATGTTGGCGTAGCTGGAGTGCTCCTTGGAG
GCGGAATATCATTCTATGGTCCCCGAGTAGGCTGGGCAACGGATAATATTTTGAATGTCGAAGTCGTGCT
TGCCTCGGGAGAGATTACCAACGCCAATTCCACTTCAAACCAAGACCTACTTAAAGCATTGAAAGGCGGG
AACAGCAACTTCGGTATCGCCACATTATTTGATCTGCGCACATTCCCCCAAGGTGAAATGTGGGTGGGTT
ATCTCGGTCAATCCATTGATAGCCGCGATGAAGTTTTTAAAGCCATCGCCGATATCGCGTCAAATGCCAA
TGAGGACCCTTTCGCTGCTTTGGTGGGCGACTTCAAGTTTAATTCCGCCACCAAATCTTGGGTCATGAAC
CATACTGTGGCATATACAAAGCCAGTTGCCAACCCGCCGATATTTCAGCCATTGGTTAACATCAAGCCCC
AGTTGAGCAACAACATTGCAATCACAAACATTAGCACCATTGCTACGGGGCAGAAGAATGGAGCCAATGT
TGCTTATAACAAGAACCATCTGTCTTATACGGGCACGTACGGAAATGATGCGGCGCTTCTCTCCAAGATT
TTCGACATCAGCAACGCCACCGTTCACAAGATAATGTCGCAGACCAATGGTGGGATCAAATGGACAACAA
TGATGGAACCATTTCCAGCGCTGGTGGACAGCTTTGGAGATAAAAACGGCGGAAACTCACTCGGTTTGAG
CGCAGAGACTGGAGATCGTATTGTCATCTTGCAATTGGCACAATTTGAGGACAGAGATGCGAACGACATG
GTCGACAAAGAGCTTCACAACATGTTTGAGGAGATTGCAAAAGTTGCATCGGAAATGGGACTCCTCCGCC
GCTTTCGGTACTTGAATTATGCGGACAAGCAGCAGAACCCCATTGCCTCATACGGGCCGGAAAATGTGGC
GCAATTGAAGGCTACAAGCAAGAAATACGATCCGAAGGGTTTATTCCAGAGACAAGCGCCTGGTGGGTTT
AAGCTTGGAATGCAGCAGTGAAGTGCTTTTAACTAAGAATTATTAGTCTTTTCTGCTTATTTTTTCATCA
TAGTTTAGAACACTTTATATTAACGAATAGTTTATGAATCTATTTAGGTTTAAAAATTGATACAGTTTTA
TAAGTTACTTTTTCAAAGACTCGTGCTGTCTATTGCATAATGCACTGGAAGGGGAAAAAAAAGGTGCACA
CGCGTGGCTTTTTCTTGAATTTGCAGTTTGAAAAATAACTACATGGATGATAAGAAAACATGGAGTACAG
TCACTTTGAGAACCTTCAATCAGCTGGTAACGTCTTCGTTAATTGGATACTCAAAAAAGATGGATAGCAT
GAATCACAAGATGGAAGGAAATGCGGGCCACGACCACAGTGATATGCATATGGGAGATGGAGATGATACC
TCCATTGGGCCGATGAAGTTAGTCGACGGATAGAAGCGGTTGTCCCCTTTCCCGGCGAGCCGGCAGTCGG
GCCGAGGTTCGGATAAATTTTGTATTGTGTTTTGATTCTGTCATGAGTATTACTTATGTTCTCTTTAGGT
AACCCCAGGTTAATCAATCACAGTTTCATACCGGCTAGTATTCAAATTATGACTTTTCTTCTGCAGTGTC
AGCCTTACGACGATTATCTATGAGCTTTGAATATAGTTTGCCGTGATTCGTATCTTTAATTGGATAATAA
AATGCGAAGGATCGATGACCCTTATTATTATTTTTCTACACTGGCTACCGATTTAACTCATCTTCTTGAA
AGTATATAAGTAACAGTAAAATATACCGTACTTCTGCTAATGTTATTTGTCCCTTATTTTTCTTTTCTTG
TCTTATGCTATAGTACCTAAGAATAACGACTATTGTTTTGAACTAAACAAAGTAGTAAAAGCACATAAAA
GAATTAAGAAAATGGCTACGCTGGATGAGTCAGGGATGCCTAAGTTGTCAGAGTCGACAAAAGACGGCTA
TCTGTGCCTTACCGTTTGTGGGTACCGTAAACCAGGCATGAACGAGGAAGATTACCGCAATTACATGGTC
AATGTCTTAGCGCCTATGGCCAGGGACCTTATGGTGAAGTACGATATCAAACGATGGACCCAGATCCACA
ATCAAAGCGCCACTCGGGATTTAATGAACCAGCTATCTGATCATCAGATGAACAATATTGCAGACTTCGA
CTGTTTCAGCCAGGTGGTTTTCAAGAGTATTGAAGACTTCAAGCGTATGAAACAAGACCCATGGTACAAG
GAGCATTTAGGCAACCACGGAAGTTTTGCTGATACGAAGCGAAGCAAGGTGACAATAGGCTGGATTGAAG
AATTTGTGAGAGATGGTGAGGTAGTCGATGGCTTCAAGATTTGCTAGGGAGATTGATAAGACTTTTCTAG
TTGCATATCTTTTATATTTAAATCTTATCTATTAGTTAATTTTTTGTAATTTATCCTTATATATAGTCTG
GTTATTCTAAAATATCATTTCAGTATCTAAAAATTCCCCTCTTTTTTCAGTTATATCTTAACAGGCGACA
GTCCAAATGTTGATTTATCCCAGTCCGATTCATCAGGGTTGTGAAGCATTTTGTCAATGGTCGAAATCAC
ATCAGTAATAGTGCCTCTTACTTGCCTCATAGAATTTCTTTCTCTTAACGTCACCGTTTGGTCTTTTATA
GTTTCGAAATCTATGGTGATACCAAATGGTGTTCCCAATTCATCGTTACGGGCGTATTTTTTACCAATTG
AAGTATTGGAATCGTCAATTTTAAAGTATATCTCTCTTTTACGTAAAGCCTGCGAGATCCTCTTAAGTAT
AGCGGGGAAGCCATCGTTATTCGATATTGTCGTAACAAATACTTTGATCGGCGCTATGCGGCCGCCACCG
CGGTGGAGCTCCAGCTTTTGTTCCCTTTAGTGAGGGTTAATTGCGCGCTTGGCGAGACTCAAACAAGATA
TATTTTGCCCGCCTTACAGACGAAACTAGTTGGAGGTTATGGAGCATACTATCACGTGGGCGGCCACTGG
TGAGTTACTACACCCCAGGGGCAACGTTGATGCTCCTAAAAAACTCTGGCTGGACGCAAGCCGTAACACC
CGTGTCACTTCATAATCGTTTGCAATTCAGGGCTTGATCTACACATTACCCTGTTATCCCTATTAATTAA
TACGGTTATCCACAGAATCAGGGGATAACGCAGGAAAGAACATGTGAGCAAAAGGCCAGCAAAAGGCCAG
GAACCGTAAAAAGGCCGCGTTGCTGGCGTTTTTCCATAGGCTCCGCCCCCCTGACGAGCATCACAAAAAT
CGACGCTCAAGTCAGAGGTGGCGAAACCCGACAGGACTATAAAGATACCAGGCGTTTCCCCCTGGAAGCT
CCCTCGTGCGCTCTCCTGTTCCGACCCTGCCGCTTACCGGATACCTGTCCGCCTTTCTCCCTTCGGGAAG
CGTGGCGCTTTCTCATAGCTCACGCTGTAGGTATCTCAGTTCGGTGTAGGTCGTTCGCTCCAAGCTGGGC
TGTGTGCACGAACCCCCCGTTCAGCCCGACCGCTGCGCCTTATCCGGTAACTATCGTCTTGAGTCCAACC
CGGTAAGACACGACTTATCGCCACTGGCAGCAGCCACTGGTAACAGGATTAGCAGAGCGAGGTATGTAGG
CGGTGCTACAGAGTTCTTGAAGTGGTGGCCTAACTACGGCTACACTAGAAGGACAGTATTTGGTATCTGC
GCTCTGCTGAAGCCAGTTACCTTCGGAAAAAGAGTTGGTAGCTCTTGATCCGGCAAACAAACCACCGCTG
GTAGCGGTGGTTTTTTTGTTTGCAAGCAGCAGATTACGCGCAGAAAAAAAGGATCTCAAGAAGATCCTTT
GATCTTTTCTACGGGGTCTGACGCTCAGTGGAACGAAAACTCACGTTAAGGGATTTTGGTCATGAGATTA
TCAAAAAGGATCTTCACCTAGATCCTTTTAAATTAAAAATGAAGTTTTAAATCAATCTAAAGTATATATG
AGTAAACTTGGTCTGACAGTTACCAATGCTTAATCAGTGAGGCACCTATCTCAGCGATCTGTCTATTTCG
TTCATCCATAGTTGCCTGACTCCCCGTCGTGTAGATAACTACGATACGGGAGGGCTTACCATCTGGCCCC
AGTGCTGCAATGATACCGCGAGACCCACGCTCACCGGCTCCAGATTTATCAGCAATAAACCAGCCAGCCG
GAAGGGCCGAGCGCAGAAGTGGTCCTGCAACTTTATCCGCCTCCATCCAGTCTATTAATTGTTGCCGGGA
AGCTAGAGTAAGTAGTTCGCCAGTTAATAGTTTGCGCAACGTTGTTGCCATTGCTACAGGCATCGTGGTG
TCACGCTCGTCGTTTGGTATGGCTTCATTCAGCTCCGGTTCCCAACGATCAAGGCGAGTTACATGATCCC
CCATGTTGTGCAAAAAAGCGGTTAGCTCCTTCGGTCCTCCGATCGTTGTCAGAAGTAAGTTGGCCGCAGT
GTTATCACTCATGGTTATGGCAGCACTGCATAATTCTCTTACTGTCATGCCATCCGTAAGATGCTTTTCT
GTGACTGGTGAGTACTCAACCAAGTCATTCTGAGAATAGTGTATGCGGCGACCGAGTTGCTCTTGCCCGG
CGTCAATACGGGATAATACCGCGCCACATAGCAGAACTTTAAAAGTGCTCATCATTGGAAAACGTTCTTC
GGGGCGAAAACTCTCAAGGATCTTACCGCTGTTGAGATCCAGTTCGATGTAACCCACTCGTGCACCCAAC
TGATCTTCAGCATCTTTTACTTTCACCAGCGTTTCTGGGTGAGCAAAAACAGGAAGGCAAAATGCCGCAA
AAAAGGGAATAAGGGCGACACGGAAATGTTGAATACTCATACTCTTCCTTTTTCAATATTATTGAAGCAT
TTATCAGGGTTATTGTCTCATGAGCGGATACATATTTGAATGTATTTAGAAAAATAAACAAATAGGGGTT
CCGCGCACATTTCCCCGAAAAGTGCCACCTGAACGAAGCATCTGTGCTTCATTTTGTAGAACAAAAATGC
AACGCGAGAGCGCTAATTTTTCAAACAAAGAATCTGAGCTGCATTTTTACAGAACAGAAATGCAACGCGA
AAGCGCTATTTTACCAACGAAGAATCTGTGCTTCATTTTTGTAAAACAAAAATGCAACGCGAGAGCGCTA
ATTTTTCAAACAAAGAATCTGAGCTGCATTTTTACAGAACAGAAATGCAACGCGAGAGCGCTATTTTACC
AACAAAGAATCTATACTTCTTTTTTGTTCTACAAAAATGCATCCCGAGAGCGCTATTTTTCTAACAAAGC
ATCTTAGATTACTTTTTTTCTCCTTTGTGCGCTCTATAATGCAGTCTCTTGATAACTTTTTGCACTGTAG
GTCCGTTAAGGTTAGAAGAAGGCTACTTTGGTGTCTATTTTCTCTTCCATAAAAAAAGCCTGACTCCACT
TCCCGCGTTTACTGATTACTAGCGAAGCTGCGGGTGCATTTTTTCAAGATAAAGGCATCCCCGATTATAT
TCTATACCGATGTGGATTGCGCATACTTTGTGAACAGAAAGTGATAGCGTTGATGATTCTTCATTGGTCA
GAAAATTATGAACGGTTTCTTCTATTTTGTCTCTATATACTACGTATAGGAAATGTTTACATTTTCGTAT
TGTTTTCGATTCACTCTATGAATAGTTCTTACTACAATTTTTTTGTCTAAAGAGTAATACTAGAGATAAA
CATAAAAAATGTAGAGGTCGAGTTTAGATGCAAGTTCAAGGAGCGAAAGGTGGATGGGTAGGTTATATAG
GGATATAGCACAGAGATATATAGCAAAGAGATACTTTTGAGCAATGTTTGTGGAAGCGGTATTCGCAATA
TTTTAGTAGCTCGTTACAGTCCGGTGCGTTTTTGGTTTTTTGAAAGTGCGTCTTCAGAGCGCTTTTGGTT
TTCAAAAGCGCTCTGAAGTTCCTATACTTTCTAGAGAATAGGAACTTCGGAATAGGAACTTCAAAGCGTT
TCCGAAAACGAGCGCTTCCGAAAATGCAACGCGAGCTGCGCACATACAGCTCACTGTTCACGTCGCACCT
ATATCTGCGTGTTGCCTGTATATATATATACATGAGAAGAACGGCATAGTGCGTGTTTATGCTTAAATGC
GTACTTATATGCGTCTATTTATGTAGGATGAAAGGTAGTCTAGTACCTCCTGTGATATTATCCCATTCCA
TGCGGGGTATCGTATGCTTCCTTCAGCACTACCCTTTAGCTGTTCTATATGCTGCCACTCCTCAATTGGA
TTAGTCTCATCCTTCAATGCTATCATTTCCTTTGATATTGGATCATACTAAGAAACCATTATTATCATGA
CATTAACCTATAAAAATAGGCGTATCACGAGGCCCTTTCGTCTCGCGCGTTTCGGTGATGACGGTGAAAA
CCTCGGCGCGCCATTACCCTGTTATCCCTAATATACAACGCAAAGAAGCTGGAAAATTGGCGAGGGAATC
CTGTTTCTGTCTATCCAAGAATGGGCATGAGGTGGCAACCGTCGTGCTAGCGTACAGGGTGCACTTTGTA
ACCATTTGGGACACCGGACACTCGCTGTTTTCGAAATTACCCTTTAAGCGCGGGTATTGAACCAGGCTTA
TGCCCAAGATCGTAGCAAGCATTTAAATGACGGTATCGATAAGCTTGATATCGAATTCCTGCAGCCCGGG
GGATCCACTAGTTCTAGAGTTAATTAA
Features (pLannotate 1.2.2; 18 found; start..end, strand, type, name):
    516..1451    +  CDS            gedB: GEDB_ASPTN - Experimental evidence at protein level: Swiss-Prot protein existence level 1. Atrochrysone carboxyl ACP thioesterase; part of the gene cluster that mediates the biosynthesis of geodin, an intermediate in the biosynthesis of other natural products (PubMed:7665560, PubMed:19549600, PubMed:24009710). The pathway begins with the synthesis of atrochrysone thioester by the polyketide synthase (PKS) gedC (PubMed:12536215, PubMed:19549600). The atrochrysone carboxyl ACP thioesterase gedB then breaks the thioester bond and releases the atrochrysone carboxylic acid from gedC (PubMed:1954960
   1521..1820    +  terminator     ADH2 terminator: transcription terminator for the S. cerevisiae alcohol dehydrogenase 2 (ADH2) gene
   2508..3818    +  CDS            NOTR_ASPSM (fragment): Experimental evidence at protein level: Swiss-Prot protein existence level 1. Transcription factor that probably regulates the expression of the gene cluster that mediates the biosynthesis of notoamide, a fungal indole alkaloid that belongs to a family of natural products containing a characteristic bicyclo[2.2.2]diazaoctane core. From Aspergillus sp. (strain MF297-2).
   3816..5264    +  CDS            PK81D_PSEFD: Experimental evidence at transcript level: Swiss-Prot protein existence level 2. Cytochrome P450 monooxygenase; part of the gene cluster that mediates the biosynthesis of an emodin derivative that may be involved in black Sigatoka disease of banana (PubMed:27388157, PubMed:30735556). The pathway begins with the synthesis of atrochrysone thioester by the polyketide synthase PKS8-1 (Probable). The atrochrysone carboxyl ACP thioesterase MYCFIDRAFT_190111 then breaks the thioester bond and releases the atrochrysone carboxylic acid from PKS8-1 (Probable). The decarboxylase MYCFIDRAFT_34057 then cat
   5664..5879    +  promoter       URA3 promoter: S. cerevisiae URA3
   5880..6683    +  CDS            URA3: orotidine-5'-phosphate decarboxylase, required for uracil biosynthesis; S. cerevisiae URA3; yeast auxotrophic marker, counterselectable with 5-fluoroorotic acid (5-FOA)
   6762..6813    +  misc_feature   bom (fragment): basis of mobility region from pBR322
   9843..10010   +  CDS            CTR2 (fragment): CTR2_YEAST - Experimental evidence at protein level: Swiss-Prot protein existence level 1. Provides bioavailable copper via mobilization of vacuolar copper stores and export to the cytoplasm. From Saccharomyces cerevisiae (strain ATCC 204508 / S288c) (Baker's yeast).
  10527..10958   +  CDS            notQ: NOTQ_ASPSM - Experimental evidence at protein level: Swiss-Prot protein existence level 1. Probable decarboxylase; part of the gene cluster that mediates the biosynthesis of notoamide, a fungal indole alkaloid that belongs to a family of natural products containing a characteristic bicyclo[2.2.2]diazaoctane core (PubMed:20722388). The first step of notoamide biosynthesis involves coupling of L-proline and L-tryptophan by the bimodular NRPS notE, to produce cyclo-L-tryptophan-L-proline called brevianamide F (PubMed:20722388). The reverse prenyltransferase notF then acts as a deoxybrevianamide E
  11114..11470   -  CDS            GRS2 (fragment): SYG2_YEAST - Experimental evidence at protein level: Swiss-Prot protein existence level 1. Catalyzes the ATP-dependent ligation of glycine to the 3'-end of its cognate tRNA, via the formation of an aminoacyl-adenylate intermediate (Gly-AMP) (PubMed:23816885). Also produces diadenosine tetraphosphate (Ap4A), a universal pleiotropic signaling molecule needed for cell regulation pathways, by direct condensation of 2 ATPs. Thereby, may play a special role in Ap4A homeostasis (By similarity). From Saccharomyces cerevisiae (strain ATCC 204508 / S288c) (Baker's yeast).
  11468..11491   -  misc_feature   MCS (fragment): pBluescript multiple cloning site
  11504..11522   -  promoter       T3 promoter: promoter for bacteriophage T3 RNA polymerase
  11861..12449   -  rep_origin     ori: high-copy-number ColE1/pMB1/pBR322/pUC origin of replication
  12620..13480   -  CDS            AmpR: β-lactamase; bla; confers resistance to ampicillin, carbenicillin, and related antibiotics
  13481..13585   -  promoter       AmpR promoter: bla
  13612..14954   -  rep_origin     2μ ori: yeast 2μ plasmid origin of replication
  15022..15054   +  CDS            rop (fragment): Rop protein, which maintains plasmids at low copy number; rop
  15289..15349   -  misc_feature   MCS (fragment): pBluescript multiple cloning site
