[The description below was written by a language model from this plasmid's Addgene catalogue record and pLannotate feature annotations shown in this document.]
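Description:
pCHKU36.2-2.2 is a 15.4 kb yeast expression plasmid built on the pCHINT2A backbone, designed to express part of a fungal biosynthetic gene cluster in Saccharomyces cerevisiae. It is an E. coli–yeast shuttle vector. A high-copy ColE1/pUC-type origin and an ampicillin resistance gene (β-lactamase with its own promoter) support propagation in bacteria. The 2μ origin gives episomal, multicopy maintenance in yeast, and URA3 under its native promoter provides uracil prototrophy selection and can be counterselected with 5-FOA. Short remnants of a pBluescript polylinker, a T3 promoter, and bom and rop fragments are backbone leftovers.

The payload comprises four open reading frames described as the tailoring genes for cluster PKS12 from Pseudogymnoascus pannorum (also known as Pseudogymnoascus sp. VKM F-4246), with recorded insert sizes of 1020, 2790, 2298 and 456 bp. Each ORF has its own yeast promoter: S. cerevisiae ADH2, S. bayanus ADH2, PCK1 and MLS1. These promoters come from glucose-repressed genes, so expression would be expected to switch on as glucose is depleted. The annotation did not label the promoters themselves, and of the terminators it identified only an ADH2 terminator. Short fragments matching the yeast CTR2 and GRS2 genes probably reflect flanking regulatory sequence.

Homology-based annotation suggests the likely functions of the ORFs. It finds similarity to an atrochrysone carboxyl ACP thioesterase (gedB-like), a fungal cluster transcription factor adjoining a cytochrome P450 monooxygenase of an emodin-type pathway, and a probable decarboxylase (notQ-like). No match was annotated across the region expected to hold the third ORF. The polyketide synthase is not on this plasmid, so it is presumably supplied from a separate construct when the cluster is reconstituted for natural product discovery.
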