Addgene plasmid #115538: pCHKU36.2-2.2
Purpose: Expression of a fungal biosynthetic gene cluster
Depositing lab: Ronald Davis. Depositing organization: Stanford University. Publication: HEx: A heterologous expression platform for the discovery of fungal natural products. Harvey CJB, Tang M, Schlecht U, Horecka J, Fischer CR, Lin HC, Li J, Naughton B, Cherry J, Miranda M, Li YF, Chu AM, Hennessy JR, Vandova GA, Inglis D, Aiyar RS, Steinmetz LM, Davis RW, Medema MH, Sattely E, Khosla C, St Onge RP, Tang Y, Hillenmeyer ME. Sci Adv. 2018 Apr 11;4(4):eaar5459. doi: 10.1126/sciadv.aar5459. eCollection 2018 Apr. PubMed 29651464.
Backbone
  Vector backbone: pCHINT2A
  Vector type: Yeast Expression
  Selectable markers: URA3
Growth in bacteria
  Bacterial resistance: Ampicillin, 100 μg/mL
  Growth temperature: 37°C
  Growth strain: DH5alpha
  Copy number: High Copy
Gene/Insert
  Gene/Insert name: S_cerevisiae_ADH2-ORF1, S_bayanus_ADH2-ORF2, PCK1-ORF3, MLS1-ORF4 (alt name: Tailoring genes for cluster PKS12)
  Species: Pseudogymnoascus pannorum
  Cloning method: Unknown
Terms and licenses: Academic/Nonprofit Terms; Industry Terms: Not Available to Industry
Depositor comments: insert sizes: 1020, 2790, 2298, 456 Insert species also known as Pseudogymnoascus sp. VKM F-4246.
How to cite: pCHKU36.2-2.2 was a gift from Ronald Davis (Addgene plasmid # 115538 ; http://n2t.net/addgene:115538 ; RRID:Addgene_115538)
