>Addgene plasmid #115538 | pCHKU36.2-2.2 | addgene partial sequence | sequence record 224231 | Addgene NGS Result
TATCTAAAAATTGCCTTATGATCCGTCTCTCCGGTTACAGCCTGTGTAACTGATTAATCCTGCCTTTCTA
ATCACCATTCTAATGTTTTAATTAAGGGATTTTGTCTTCATTAACGGCTTTCGCTCATAAAAATGTTATG
ACGTTTTGCCCGCAGGCGGGAAACCATCCACTTCACGAGACTGATCTCCTCTGCCGGAACACCGGGCATC
TCCAACTTATAAGTTGGAGAAATAAGAGAATTTCAGATTGAGAGAATGAAAAAAAAAAAAAAAAAAAAGG
TAGAGAGCATAAAAATGGGGTTCACTTTTTGGCAAAGTTACAGTATGCTTATTACATATAAATAGAGTGC
CGATAATGGCTTTTTTTCATCTTCGAAATACGCTTGCTACTGCTCTTCCAGCGTTTTTATTACTTCTTTC
TTGTTTCTCCTTAGTATATAAAATATCAAGCTACAAAAAGCATACAATCAACTATCAACTATTAACTATA
TCGTAATACACAATGGATACTTTTACTATGAAAAAGGACAAAGGTGGTTACAGGCAGATTAATAAATCGT
TGAATATCTGTGCCTTCGATGAGTACCTTCGGGGCCAAACTGCGCGACTACCGCATATAGAGAGTGTTGA
ACAGCTCACTCCGAGAGTACTTCGCATTCTCGGTCAGAACCCGGGAAAGTTCACGCATCAAGGAACTAAT
ACATACATCGTCGGCACCGGCCAACGCCGACTCATTATCGACACAGGTGGCGGCCAGCCTGAATGGACCG
AACTAATCGCGTCGACTTTTAAATCAATGAACATAAGCTTATCTCATGTTCTGTTGACCCATTGGCACGG
TGACCACACTGGTGGTGTCTCAGGTTTATTGCGCCTGTATCCGTATCTCACGGCTTCGATCTACAAGAAC
GAGCCGAATCAGGGCCAGCAGAACATCGCTGACGGACAGATATTCTCCGTTGATGGCGCAACAATCCATG
CTATCCATGCACCCGGACATTCAGAGGACCATATGTGTTTTATCCTAGAAGAGGAGAATGCGATGTTTAC
CGGCGATAATATCCTTGGCCATGGTACTAGTGCTGTAGAAGACCTAGGCACCTTCATGGCCAGCCTCGAG
AAGATGGCCGCCCAGAATTGTCAAATCGGTTATTCTGCTCATGGCGCTACAATCGCAAACTTGCCAGCAA
AGATTGCTGGAGAATTAGAAAGCAAGTGGCGACGAGAGAAGCAAGTTATGAAAGGACTGGCGCGAGTTCG
CATCCGTGGCGAGAAAAGCGCCACCGTCAGGGACCTCGTAACTGAGATCTACGGCGGTTCGCTAGACAAA
GACACGAGGACGCTCGCATTGGAACCATTTATTGATGAAGTGTTACGGAAGTTGGCGGATGACTCCAAGG
TTGCTTTTGAAATGAGAGGAGGCAAGAAGAAGTGGTTCTCTGTGGAGGAGGTGGAACAAACAACCACCTG
GCGGTTCACAGCCACGAATAAAAGTTCACCAGCTGTACCTGTTCAAGTTTGAGCGGATCTCTTATGTCTT
TACGATTTATAGTTTTCATTATCAAGTATGCCTATATTAGTATATAGCATCTTTAGATGACAGTGTTCGA
AGTTTCACGAATAAAAGATAATATTCTACTTTTTGCTCCCACCGCGTTTGCTAGCACGAGTGAACACCAT
CCCTCGCCTGTGAGTTGTACCCATTCCTCTAAACTGTAGACATGGTAGCTTCAGCAGTGTTCGTTATGTA
CGGCATCCTCCAACAAACAGTCGGTTATAGTTTGTCCTGCTCCTCTGAATCGTCTCCCTCGATATTTCTC
ATTTTCCTTCGCATGCCAGCATTGAAATGATCGAAGTTCAATGATGAAACGGTAATTCTTCTGTCATTTA
CTCATCTCATCTCATCAAGTTATATAATTCTATACGGATGTAATTTTTCACTTTTCGTCTTGACGTCCAC
CCTATAATTTCAATTATTGAACCCTCACGATCCAGTTCTCCAGTGACACAGCCTTTATCTGGTCAAACCT
TTCTTTCTAATCACCTATGCTGATGCTTAATTAAGGGATTTTTGTCTCCATCAACGGCATGCGCCCAAAA
ATGACGTTTTTTTTAACCCATAGACACGAAACTACCCATTTTCCACCGGCCTGACCTACCACCGGAACAA
CGGCCATCTCCAACTTGCAAGTTGGGGAAATTAAGAGCATCGCAGGTTTAATGGAAGAAAAAAAAAAGGT
ACAGCACAGCGCAAATGGAGTTAGTTCCCTTATGTCACACACTCACACACAGTCGGTCAGATCAAGCATA
CTGGGTGCGTATAAATAGAGTGGCCATTGCCACCCTGTTTATCTCAAAATCTGTCTTGTTAGTGGTCTTC
TCCCTTTTTCAGGTTACAATTCTCTTGTTTCTACTTAGTATATAAGTATATCAAGCTATATTAAGCATAC
TATCAACTGTCAACTCTATCCTCAAAATACAATACAAAATGGACGAGGTGAGATATCGCGACCAGCTCGC
CGCAGCCGTCAAGAGCCTCATCGATAGCTGTCGAGGAGCTGATTCTTCCGACCAACTGGCGGCAAGCGCT
GATACTGAAGAAAACAAGGACTATGCTTCTTTAAACAGAGCCAGGTCAAGTATTCTTGCCAGTACTGCAG
CAATCAAGTCACTAGTTGCTGAACCAAAAAACTTGCTTCAGGATTTCGCTCGTCAGATTGAGATCCTTGC
CAGTCTTCGGTGGCTAGCAGAATTTCAGGTTTTGGCGTGCATCCCGTTTGACGAAAGTTTGCCTGTCGAG
GACCTGGCAGACTTGGTAGGAGTTCCCGAGAGCCAGCTGGTCCGGGTTATCCGTCTGACGGCCACATGCG
GCTTTTTACGAGAGCCAATATCGGGTTTTGTATCCCACAGCGCTCTCTCGGCACAATTCATAACCAATCA
GTCTTTACTTGACGCCACTGTGTTTATTGCCGACTTGGCCACTCCTACAGCATTGCAGATGCCACAAGCA
ACGCAGCGCTTTGGGAATTCCTCGAGTGCCACAGATAGCGCATACAATTTGGCTTTGAATACGGTGCGAC
CGTTTCATGTGGCTGTCCAGGAGCGCTCTCGGCTGCGCCGCCAATGGTCGGCCTACCTTTGCCACGCAGC
TGGGTTGCATCAAGAAGAAGAGATAGTTGACGTTCTATCGAAGCTCAACTGGTCAAACCTTGGAAATGCA
TGTATAGTTGAGGTCGGCGCAAAGTCAACTTCAATGGCGGGTTCTCTTTCCAAAATGTTCCCAAGCTTGC
GATTCGTCGTGCAAATTGACAACACAAGATCTTATTTGTTAGATCAGGACTACGCGTGGCAGAGTGCAGT
TCTAGGAGGCTCGACCCAAGATAGCTCTGGCTCCGGGTCTAGTCCTTCCCCCACAAACCCTTTCGTCACG
GTTTCTTATCGCGCCATGGGTATGCCTCAGTCCGTGACAGATGCTGCCGTATATATAATCCACATTCCTG
TGGCATCATCCGGATTGACAATTAAAGCAGAGCTGGATGATTATTTGGGTGTTCTTCGAGCCAGCGGAGG
TATCATGCTCATCATGACGGCACGGTTGCTTCCCGAGCCAGGCTCACTCTCCAACTCAGAGGCTGAGAGT
ATGGCGCGCGCACGGGATCTGAGCATGCTACATCTAGCTAACGAGGGTGAGATGGAAATTTCCGATCTCC
TGAGTACTATAAAGACGGTGGGGGACAGCGCTGGGAAACTCGTTGTTACTAATCACCTACGCTCAAACGA
CGGCATAATTCTAGCTTTAACCATCAAGTATCAAGCTTACATTATTCATAAGCCTACATTCGATAGTAGA
TCACCAGCATTTACCTCCGACACACTCCCGATCGTTGGCTCCTGGAACTATTTTACCCAGCACAAAAATT
TTTGGAAGGACTGCGTCGCAGAGTCTAAGAACGGCCACTTTAGTTTTTGGATCGGCAAGAACCATATCAT
TGGCCTATCTGGCGCGGCTGCTCGCAAGATGTATCTAGACAGCCGCGATCTCGATCCTATTGGAGGGTCT
ATGCTTATTGGGCATGGACCAGACATTATAGATGGTAAATCATCCATTATACCTGCCATCTGGACGACTA
CCGTAACCGGCGACCGTCTCTTTGCCCATCGCCGGCTTCTCGATTTGCAAAAATCGGAACAGCTCACGAA
GCGCCTCGCTCGTGTGACCAAGGACTGCCGCGACACATTTAGTTCAATGTCTACAAACTCGTTTGGGGTC
ATAAATCCAACTAAGTCGTGCTATCCCATTGTTGTGAAGCAGTACTCTCGCATTGTGGGCGCCGATGAAA
TCTCGAATAACCCAAAGATGCTAGAAAAGCTCCAATATTACATGCATATCCTACAGACCACTTCAAGTGT
CCATCTCCTTGCTTTTCCTTGGCTGTCATACTTTAGTGTGGCCTATTGGAAACGTCGCTATGGCCGTTGG
GGGTTTTCTAACATTGTGACGCCTATTGTCAACAAGCGAATGATGAAGGGCGCACTTCGCGTTGATGATG
CGCTGCAACTTCTTATTGATAATGGCGACAGCAAAACCTATATTATCGACTTCCTCATTAGCATGTTATT
TATCGCCGGTGCCAACGCCACTGTTTTAACCGGTGCCATGCTAAATATCATCGCCCACCACCCAGACTGG
CAAGAGAGAATATACCGTGAGATTAAGGCTACCGCTGCATCCCACTCAACGAACAAAGGTGCATCATTGG
TAGACCAACTCGACTCAATGCCATTGTCCGCCTGGGAATCACTTTCTCAGTCTCTTGAACTTTGTTTCAA
GGAAACCATCCGCATGTGGGCTGTTTTCCCAGTAAGTCGCAGAAATATCACCGATCATATTATAAATATC
GCAGGAACACACGAGGTTATCCCACCTGGTGGCTATACTGCATATCATAGCACTGATGTACATTATAACG
AAAACCTCTACCCGGATCCGATGAGATGGGACCCGGAACGCTTTTGCGATGGTCGCGAAGAGTTTAAAAA
GGAGGATTATGGATATATTGGTTGGGGTCAGGGACGTCATCCTTGCATTGGCATGCGTTGGGCTAAACTC
CAGCAAAATATAAATATCGCCTATCCTCTAGCTATGTACAAGTGGAGCGGCTGCGATGAGAATGGACAGC
CCAACCCTAACTTTGCACATAAGCCAACAGTAAACAGAGGCGCCCCCACTCTGCCGATGGGACTTTACTG
TAAATATGTTCCGCGAGGAGATACATAAACAAATCGCTCTTAAATATATACCTAAAGAACATTAAAGCTA
TATTATAAGCAAAGATACGTAAATTTTGCTTATATTATTATACACATATCATATTTCTATATTTTTAAGA
TTTGGTTATATAATGTACGTAATGCAAAGGAAATAAATTTTATACATTATTGAACAGCGTCCAAGTAACT
ACATTATGTGCACTAATAGTTTAGCGTCGTGAAGACTTTATTGTGTCGCGAAAAGTAAAAATTTTAAAAA
TTAGAGCACCTTGAACTTGCGAAAAAGGTTCTCATCAACTGTTTAAAAGGAGGATATCAGGTCCTATTTC
TGACAAACAATATACAAATTTAGTTTCAAAGATGAATCAGTGCGCGAAGGACATAACTCATTCAATTCAA
TTCATCATTTTTTTTTTATTCTTTTTTTTGATTTCGGTTTCCTTGAAATTTTTTTGATTCGGTAATCTCC
GAACAGAAGGAAGAACGAAGGAAGGAGCACAGACTTAGATTGGTATATATACGCATATGTAGTGTTGAAG
AAACATGAAATTGCCCAGTATTCTTAACCCAACTGCACAGAACAAAAACCTGCAGGAAACGAAGATAAAT
CATGTCGAAAGCTACATATAAGGAACGTGCTGCTACTCATCCTAGTCCTGTTGCTGCCAAGCTATTTAAT
ATCATGCACGAAAAGCAAACAAACTTGTGTGCTTCATTGGATGTTCGTACCACCAAGGAATTACTGGAGT
TAGTTGAAGCATTAGGTCCCAAAATTTGTTTACTAAAAACACATGTGGATATCTTGACTGATTTTTCCAT
GGAGGGCACAGTTAAGCCGCTAAAGGCATTATCCGCCAAGTACAATTTTTTACTCTTCGAAGACAGAAAA
TTTGCTGACATTGGTAATACAGTCAAATTGCAGTACTCTGCGGGTGTATACAGAATAGCAGAATGGGCAG
ACATTACGAATGCACACGGTGTGGTGGGCCCAGGTATTGTTAGCGGTTTGAAGCAGGCGGCAGAAGAAGT
AACAAAGGAACCTAGAGGCCTTTTGATGTTAGCAGAATTGTCATGCAAGGGCTCCCTATCTACTGGAGAA
TATACTAAGGGTACTGTTGACATTGCGAAGAGCGACAAAGATTTTGTTATCGGCTTTATTGCTCAAAGAG
ACATGGGTGGAAGAGATGAAGGTTACGATTGGTTGATTATGACACCCGGTGTGGGTTTAGATGACAAGGG
AGACGCATTGGGTCAACAGTATAGAACCGTGGATGATGTGGTCTCTACAGGATCTGACATTATTATTGTT
GGAAGAGGACTATTTGCAAAGGGAAGGGATGCTAAGGTAGAGGGTGAACGTTACAGAAAAGCAGGCTGGG
AAGCATATTTGAGAAGATGCGGCCAGCAAAACTAAAAAACTGTATTATAAGTAAATGCATGTATACTAAA
CTCACAAATTAGAGCTTCAATTTAATTATATCAGTTATTACCCTATGCGGTGTGAAATACCGCACAGATG
CGTAAGGAGAAAATACCGCATCAGGATAGGAAAAAACCGAGCTTCCTTTCATCCGGCGCGGCTGTGTTCT
ACATATCACTGAAGCTCCGGGTATTTTAAGTTATACAAGGGAAAGATGCCGGCTAGACTAGCAAGTTTTA
GGCTGCTTAACATTATGGATAGGCGGATAAAGGGCCCAAACAGGATTGTAAAGCTTAGACGCTTCTGGTT
GGACAATGGTACGTTTGTGTATTAAGTAAGGCTTGGCTGGGGATAGCAACATTGGGCAGAGTATAGAAGA
CCACAAAAAAAAGGTATATAAGGGCAGAGAAGTCTTTGTAATGTGTGTAACTTCTCTTCCATGTGTAATC
AGTATTTCTACTTACTTCTTAAATATACAGAAGTAAGACAGATAACCAACAGCCTTTCCCAGATATACAT
ATATATCTTTATTTCAGCTTAAACAATAATTATATTTGTTTAACTCAAAAATAAAAAAAAAAACCAAACT
CACGCAACTAATTATTCCATAATAAAATAACAACATGAATACCACCAACATTGCCCGTGGGGCAAATGGA
CACGTCAAAATAAGCTCGAAATGGGACGAGATTACAGCTGTCGACCGAGAAACGTCAGAAAAGCTACGAT
TGGGGCTTCTACCCTCGTCGAAGAACATAGACATCAATATTCTAAACTCTCCTGGTATTGTATATCCTAG
TGTATGCTCTTCTTCCGCTGTATGTCAAGTAAAGACTGTCACTACACCCTCTGCAGAAGACATAGCGGTT
TCAGAAGCAATAGATGCAATTGAAGATCTTACAAGCGACTTTGAAGCTGTCACAGATGAGAGCAATACCG
AGGAAGTTCCAAGTGAGCTGACTCCAAAGGTCACCAAACGGAAAAATACACGAGTTTCCAAGCTAAAATA
TGCCGCGGAACCTTCTCAAAAGACCCAATGGCCCCGAACCTGGTTAGGTAACGACAGCCTGTGCAACGAC
AAGTCTAGTCCCAAGACCATCGAATACGGCTGCAAGAATAGTCCCGCATCATCTCTGTGGACAGATAGCG
AATCTTGGGATACTCCAAGCTTCCTCAGATATGATGCAGAAAGGCCCTCACGGTATCGATTTGTGCGGCC
GCGCGAAACAGTTCGCCAGCGAGTTACTTCACTGAAGCATAAAGTTGTTGAAATTGCGAGAACTGATCTT
GGCTGGGTGAAAGAGGCCATGGGCAACATTCGTACCAAAGCTAGCCCGGAAAATCCCAACCATAGAGTTG
GAAGTGCCGAAAACTCACGCGAGAGTTCAAGAGACGACTCTACTTATTTGAGTCTGAGGGGCGGAGCGGG
CGATATTTCAAGCTTGAACGGAGCGGGAAATGACATTTTTGGGATTGGCGGGGGGACTGGTGATTGTTGT
GCTCAACTTTCTGCAGAGTTGGGATCCTCTGTGGGTTTTGAATTGAGCAGCATCTATGCCAACTCGCAGA
GTTCGTATTGGGCAAAACAACAATCGGAGCTCACTCCAAGCTGTATTATTGTGCCTTCGACGGCGTCTGA
AGTCGCGGTTGCCATCTCCATCATTTCAACAATCGAGTCGTGCAACTTCGCAGTCAAAGGTGCAGGGCAC
GGAACAGTTGTGGGAGCTACAAATATCAATGGAGGTGTCAAGTTTGATATGAGCCGCCTGAACGAAATTG
AGACCAACTCGGAAGGAACTGTCACCAGGATCGGGGCCGGAAGCCAATGGGGAGAGGTCTATGAGTATCT
TGACAACAGAGGCCTTTCCGTTGCTGGAGGTCGAAACGGCGATGTTGGCGTAGCTGGAGTGCTCCTTGGA
GGCGGAATATCATTCTATGGTCCCCGAGTAGGCTGGGCAACGGATAATATTTTGAATGTCGAAGTCGTGC
TTGCCTCGGGAGAGATTACCAACGCCAATTCCACTTCAAACCAAGACCTACTTAAAGCATTGAAAGGCGG
GAACAGCAACTTCGGTATCGCCACATTATTTGATCTGCGCACATTCCCCCAAGGTGAAATGTGGGTGGGT
TATCTCGGTCAATCCATTGATAGCCGCGATGAAGTTTTTAAAGCCATCGCCGATATCGCGTCAAATGCCA
ATGAGGACCCTTTCGCTGCTTTGGTGGGCGACTTCAAGTTTAATTCCGCCACCAAATCTTGGGTCATGAA
CCATACTGTGGCATATACAAAGCCAGTTGCCAACCCGCCGATATTTCAGCCATTGGTTAACATCAAGCCC
CAGTTGAGCAACAACATTGCAATCACAAACATTAGCACCATTGCTACGGGGCAGAAGAATGGAGCCAATG
TTGCTTATAACAAGAACCATCTGTCTTATACGGGCACGTACGGAAATGATGCGGCGCTTCTCTCCAAGAT
TTTCGACATCAGCAACGCCACCGTTCACAAGATAATGTCGCAGACCAATGGTGGGATCAAATGGACAACA
ATGATGGAACCATTTCCAGCGCTGGTGGACAGCTTTGGAGATAAAAACGGCGGAAACTCACTCGGTTTGA
GCGCAGAGACTGGAGATCGTATTGTCATCTTGCAATTGGCACAATTTGAGGACAGAGATGCGAACGACAT
GGTCGACAAAGAGCTTCACAACATGTTTGAGGAGATTGCAAAAGTTGCATCGGAAATGGGACTCCTCCGC
CGCTTTCGGTACTTGAATTATGCGGACAAGCAGCAGAACCCCATTGCCTCATACGGGCCGGAAAATGTGG
CGCAATTGAAGGCTACAAGCAAGAAATACGATCCGAAGGGTTTATTCCAGAGACAAGCGCCTGGTGGGTT
TAAGCTTGGAATGCAGCAGTGAAGTGCTTTTAACTAAGAATTATTAGTCTTTTCTGCTTATTTTTTCATC
ATAGTTTAGAACACTTTATATTAACGAATAGTTTATGAATCTATTTAGGTTTAAAAATTGATACAGTTTT
ATAAGTTACTTTTTCAAAGACTCGTGCTGTCTATTGCATAATGCACTGGAAGGAGAAAAAAAAGGTGCAC
ACGCGTGGCTTTTTCTTGAATTTGCAGTTTGAAAAATAACTACATGGATGATAAGAAAACATGGAGTACA
GTCACTTTGAGAACCTTCAATCAGCTGGTAACGTCTTCGTTAATTGGATACTCAAAAAAGATGGATAGCA
TGAATCACAAGATGGAAGGAAATGCGGGCCACGACCACAGTGATATGCATATGGGAGATGGAGATGATAC
CTCCATTGGGCCGATGAAGTTAGTCGACGGATAGAAGCGGTTGTCCCCTTTCCCGGCGAGCCGGCAGTCG
GGCCGAGGTTCGGATAAATTTTGTATTGTGTTTTGATTCTGTCATGAGTATTACTTATGTTCTCTTTAGG
TAACCCCAGGTTAATCAATCACAGTTTCATACCGGCTAGTATTCAAATTATGACTTTTCTTCTGCAGTGT
CAGCCTTACGACGATTATCTATGAGCTTTGAATATAGTTTGCCGTGATTCGTATCTTTAATTGGATAATA
AAATGCGAAGGATCGATGACCCTTATTATTATTTTTCTACACTGGCTACCGATTTAACTCATCTTCTTGA
AAGTATATAAGTAACAGTAAAATATACCGTACTTCTGCTAATGTTATTTGTCCCTTATTTTTCTTTTCTT
GTCTTATGCTATAGTACCTAAGAATAACGACTATTGTTTTGAACTAAACAAAGTAGTAAAAGCACATAAA
AGAATTAAGAAAATGGCTACGCTGGATGAGTCAGGGATGCCTAAGTTGTCAGAGTCGACAAAAGACGGCT
ATCTGTGCCTTACCGTTTGTGGGTACCGTAAACCAGGCATGAACGAGGAAGATTACCGCAATTACATGGT
CAATGTCTTAGCGCCTATGGCCAGGGACCTTATGGTGAAGTACGATATCAAACGATGGACCCAGATCCAC
AATCAAAGCGCCACTCGGGATTTAATGAACCAGCTATCTGATCATCAGATGAACAATATTGCAGACTTCG
ACTGTTTCAGCCAGGTGGTTTTCAAGAGTATTGAAGACTTCAAGCGTATGAAACAAGACCCATGGTACAA
GGAGCATTTAGGCAACCACGGAAGTTTTGCTGATACGAAGCGAAGCAAGGTGACAATAGGCTGGATTGAA
GAATTTGTGAGAGATGGTGAGGTAGTCGATGGCTTCAAGATTTGCTAGGGAGATTGATAAGACTTTTCTA
GTTGCATATCTTTTATATTTAAATCTTATCTATTAGTTAATTTTTTGTAATTTATCCTTATATATAGTCT
GGTTATTCTAAAATATCATTTCAGTATCTAAAAATTCCCCTCTTTTTTCAGTTATATCTTAACAGGCGAC
AGTCCAAATGTTGATTTATCCCAGTCCGATTCATCAGGGTTGTGAAGCATTTTGTCAATGGTCGAAATCA
CATCAGTAATAGTGCCTCTTACTTGCCTCATAGAATTTCTTTCTCTTAACGTCACCGTTTGGTCTTTTAT
AGTTTCGAAATCTATGTACAACGCAAAGAAGCTGGAAAATTGGCGAGGGAATCCTGTTTCTGTCTATCCA
AGAATGGGCATGAGGTGGCAACCGTCGTGCTAGCGTACAGGGTGCACTTTGTAACCATTTGGGACACCGG
ACACTCGCTGTTTTCGAAATTACCCTTTAAGCGCGGGTATTGAACCAGGCTTATGCCCAAGATCGTAGCA
AGCATTTAAATGACGGTATCGATAAGCTTGATATCGAATTCCTGCAGCCCGGGGGATCCACTAGTTCTAG
ATTAATTAA
